Addgene plasmid #14449: p5070 pcDNA4c hBrd4 (1047-1362)
Depositing lab: Peter Howley. Depositing organization: Harvard Medical School. Publication: Interaction of the bovine papillomavirus E2 protein with Brd4 tethers the viral DNA to host mitotic chromosomes. You J, Croyle JL, Nishimura A, Ozato K, Howley PM. Cell. 2004 Apr 30. 117(3):349-60. 10.1016/S0092-8674(04)00402-7 PubMed 15109495.
Backbone
  Vector backbone: pcDNA4 / HisMax C
  Backbone manufacturer: Invitrogen
  Backbone size w/o insert (bp): 5300
  Vector type: Mammalian Expression
  Selectable markers: Zeocin
Growth in bacteria
  Bacterial resistance: Ampicillin, 100 μg/mL
  Growth temperature: 37°C
  Growth strain: DH5alpha
  Copy number: High Copy
Gene/Insert
  Gene/Insert name: Brd4 (1047-1362) (alt names: Brd4; hBrd4)
  Species: H. sapiens (human)
  Insert size (bp): 1000
  Mutation: amino acids 1047-1362 of Brd4 (the CTD)
  Entrez Gene: BRD4 (a.k.a. CAP, CDLS6, FSHRG4, HUNK1, HUNKI, MCAP)
  Cloning method: Restriction Enzyme; 5′ cloning site BamHI (not destroyed); 3′ cloning site NotI (not destroyed)
  Sequencing primers: 5′ T7
Terms and licenses: Academic/Nonprofit Terms; Industry Terms: Not Available to Industry
How to cite: p5070 pcDNA4c hBrd4 (1047-1362) was a gift from Peter Howley (Addgene plasmid # 14449 ; http://n2t.net/addgene:14449 ; RRID:Addgene_14449)
