[The description below was written by a language model from this plasmid's Addgene catalogue record.]
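Description:
p5070 pcDNA4c hBrd4 (1047-1362) is a mammalian expression plasmid built on the Invitrogen pcDNA4/HisMax C backbone (about 5.3 kb without insert). It is propagated in E. coli as a high-copy plasmid under ampicillin selection, and it carries a Zeocin marker for selecting transfected mammalian cells. The insert, roughly 1 kb, encodes amino acids 1047-1362 of human BRD4, described in the record as the C-terminal domain (CTD). It was cloned between BamHI and NotI sites, both of which remain intact, so the fragment can be excised or transferred. A T7 primer is listed for sequencing into the 5′ end of the insert.

The record provides no feature table and does not explicitly list the promoter or any tags. Vectors of the pcDNA4/HisMax series generally drive expression from the CMV immediate-early promoter and supply an N-terminal polyhistidine and Xpress epitope leader, with the A, B and C versions differing in reading frame. The BRD4 fragment is therefore probably expressed as an N-terminally tagged fusion, but this should be confirmed against the sequence.

The associated publication concerns the interaction of the bovine papillomavirus E2 protein with Brd4, which tethers viral DNA to host mitotic chromosomes. This suggests the construct serves to express the isolated BRD4 C-terminal region in mammalian cells for studying E2 binding, for example in interaction mapping or as a fragment competing with full-length Brd4, although the record does not state the specific experimental use.
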