>Addgene plasmid #14449 | p5070 pcDNA4c hBrd4 (1047-1362) | addgene partial sequence | sequence record 20330 | BGH-rev 5'-TAGAAGGCACAGTCGAGG-3'
GTAAGGGCCCTCTAGACTCGAGCGGCCGCGAAAAGATTTTCTTCAAATATTGACAATAGATCACTCTGGA
AATTCATGTCAATGGTAGCTGCCATGGCTTCCCGGCGTCTTCGCTCCTGCTCCCGCTTCCGGGCCAACTC
CCTCTGCTGGTCCAGCATGGACTGGGGCTGGGAGCTCTGGGCCTGTGGGGTGGCGGCGGCAGCCACCGCA
GCTGCTTGCTGTTGCTGCTGCTGCTGTTGCTCCTGGCGCTGCTGCTGCTGCTGCTCCTGGCGCCGACGTG
CCTCCTCATGGGCCCGCCGGGCCTGCTCCAGCGCATCCTCGTCCTCTCGGCTCCTCATGCGCTCCTGCCG
CAGCCGCTCCTTCTCCTTCTCAGCGTGCTCGGCCTGAGCCTTCAGGGCCTTCTCACGCTCCTCTTTCTCC
CNAGCGGCGCGGCGGAACTGCTCGAAGCTGTCGCTGGATGACTTGGCTGTGGAGGAGGGGGTGGTCGGAT
GCTTCTGCACTAGGCTGGCCCAGGAGCCCATGTTCTTGATTTTCAGGTCCTTTTTGGGCGCAACTGGAGT
CTTCGGCTCCTGTTTCTGTTTGTCCTTGTCAGGGGCCCCTGGTGGCGGTGCGTTCTGCTCTGGGGGCCGG
ATCACAGGCCTCCCGACATCCACAGGCTTCATTTCCGGCCGCTGGGGCAGGTGGACGGGGGCCTTGATGC
TCTCCGGGTGCTTGGGGGGCTCCGGCCGCAGCGAGGGGCTGAAGGCTCGCTGCGAATGAGGGTGANTGGA
NCTTCTCCTCCTCACACACNAGGGCTGGGCTGAACACGAAGCACANCACTCTGT
